Addgene plasmid #157792: pAV5B+longBRD4
Purpose: Expression of long isoform of BRD4
Depositing lab: Michael Rosen. Depositing organization: University of Texas Southwestern Medical Center. Publication: Organization of Chromatin by Intrinsic and Regulated Phase Separation. Gibson BA, Doolittle LK, Schneider MWG, Jensen LE, Gamarra N, Henry L, Gerlich DW, Redding S, Rosen MK. Cell. 2019 Oct 3;179(2):470-484.e21. doi: 10.1016/j.cell.2019.08.037. Epub 2019 Sep 19. PubMed 31543265.
Backbone
  Vector backbone: pAV5b
  Vector type: Insect Expression
Growth in bacteria
  Bacterial resistance: Ampicillin, 100 μg/mL
  Growth temperature: 37°C
  Growth strain: DH5alpha
  Copy number: High Copy
Gene/Insert
  Gene/Insert name: long BRD4
  Species: H. sapiens (human)
  Insert size (bp): 4101
  Entrez Gene: BRD4 (a.k.a. CAP, CDLS6, FSHRG4, HUNK1, HUNKI, MCAP)
  Promoter: polyhedron
  Tag / fusion protein: His6 (N terminal on insert)
  Cloning method: Restriction Enzyme; 5′ cloning site BamHI/HindIII (not destroyed); 3′ cloning site HindIII (not destroyed)
  Sequencing primers: 5′ GGATTATTCATACCGTCCCA; 3′ CAAATGTGGTATGGCTGATT
Terms and licenses: Academic/Nonprofit Terms; Industry Terms: Not Available to Industry
How to cite: pAV5B+longBRD4 was a gift from Michael Rosen (Addgene plasmid # 157792 ; http://n2t.net/addgene:157792 ; RRID:Addgene_157792)
