[The description below was written by a language model from this plasmid's Addgene catalogue record and pLannotate feature annotations shown in this document.]
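Description:
pAV5B+longBRD4 is a baculovirus donor (transfer) plasmid for producing the long isoform of human BRD4 in insect cells. It is built on the pAV5b backbone, and it is maintained in E. coli as a high-copy plasmid through a ColE1/pUC-type origin with ampicillin selection from the bla gene. An f1 phage origin is also present. The annotated layout resembles Bac-to-Bac-style donor vectors. Tn7L and Tn7R ends bracket a mini-Tn7 cassette that contains a gentamicin resistance gene (aacC1 driven by the Pc integron promoter) together with the expression unit. In such systems Tn7 transposase moves the cassette into a bacmid carried in E. coli, and the recombinant bacmid is then used to generate baculovirus.

The expression unit starts with the Autographa californica polyhedrin promoter, a very strong late viral promoter. It is followed by an N-terminal histidine tag, recorded as His6 in the catalogue and detected as a partial 8xHis match in the annotation. A TEV protease cleavage site comes next, then the BRD4 coding sequence of about 4.1 kb. Because the sequence is circular, the promoter and tag sit at the end of the numbered record, immediately upstream of the BRD4 open reading frame at its start. An SV40 polyadenylation signal, preceded by a short residual SV40 large T antigen fragment, ends the transcript. The insert was cloned by restriction digestion using BamHI/HindIII sites that remain intact.

The tag and cleavage site are consistent with affinity purification of recombinant BRD4 followed by tag removal. The associated publication concerns chromatin organization by phase separation, which suggests the purified protein was intended for biochemical studies of chromatin.
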