Features (pLannotate 1.2.2; 17 found; start..end, strand, type, name):
      7..4089    +  CDS            BRD4 (sequence partly withheld): BRD4_HUMAN - Also known as HUNK1. Experimental evidence at protein level: Swiss-Prot protein existence level 1. [Isoform B]: Acts as a chromatin insulator in the DNA damage response pathway. Inhibits DNA damage response signaling by recruiting the condensin-2 complex to acetylated histones, leading to chromatin structure remodeling, insulating the region from DNA damage response by limiting spreading of histone H2AX/H2A.x phosphorylation. From Homo sapiens (Human).
   4119..4202    +  CDS            large T antigen (fragment): large T antigen from SV40 (simian virus 40)
   4225..4359    +  polyA_signal   SV40 poly(A) signal: SV40 polyadenylation signal
   4388..4553    -  mobile_element Tn7L: mini-Tn7 element (left end of the Tn7 transposon) Tn7
   4716..4732    +  CDS            lacZα (fragment): LacZα fragment of β-galactosidase; lacZ fragment
   4737..5191    +  rep_origin     f1 ori (sequence partly withheld): f1 bacteriophage origin of replication; arrow indicates direction of (+) strand synthesis
   5217..5321    +  promoter       AmpR promoter: bla
   5322..6182    +  CDS            AmpR: β-lactamase; bla; confers resistance to ampicillin, carbenicillin, and related antibiotics
   6353..6941    +  rep_origin     ori: high-copy-number ColE1/pMB1/pBR322/pUC origin of replication
   7127..7178    -  misc_feature   bom (fragment): basis of mobility region from pBR322
   7246..7470    -  mobile_element Tn7R: mini-Tn7 element (right end of the Tn7 transposon) Tn7
   7537..8070    -  CDS            GmR: gentamycin acetyltransferase; aacC1; confers resistance to gentamycin
   8259..8287    -  promoter       Pc promoter: intI1 (promoter lies within the coding sequence); class 1 integron promoter
   8265..8612    -  CDS            YPR2_ECOLX (fragment): Protein predicted: Swiss-Prot protein existence level 4. From Escherichia coli.
   8639..8730    +  promoter       polyhedrin promoter: polh from Autographa californica; promoter for the baculovirus polyhedrin gene
   8811..8830    +  CDS            8xHis (fragment): 8xHis affinity tag
   8852..8872    +  CDS            TEV site: tobacco etch virus (TEV) protease recognition and cleavage site
>Addgene plasmid #157792 | pAV5B+longBRD4 | addgene full sequence | sequence record 307818 | Addgene NGS Result
GGATCCTCTGCGGAGAGCGGCCCTGGGACGAGATTGAGAAATCTGCCAGTAATGGGGGATGGACTAGAAA
CTTCCCAAATGTCTACAACACAGGCCCAGGCCCAACCCCAGCCAGCCAACGCAGCCAGCACCAACCCCCC
GCCCCCAGAGACCTCCAACCCTAACAAGCCCAAGAGGCAG
[300 nt withheld, positions 181-480]
AAAATAAATGAGCTACCCACAGAAGAAACCGAGATCATGATAGTCCAGGCAAAAGGAAGAGGACGTGGGA
GGAAAGAAACAGGGACAGCAAAACCTGGCGTTTCCACGGTACCAAACACAACTCAAGCATCGACTCCTCC
GCAGACCCAGACCCCTCAGCCGAATCCTCCTCCTGTGCAGGCCACGCCTCACCCCTTCCCTGCCGTCACC
CCGGACCTCATCGTCCAGACCCCTGTCATGACAGTGGTGCCTCCCCAGCCACTGCAGACGCCCCCGCCAG
TGCCCCCCCAGCCACAACCCCCACCCGCTCCAGCTCCCCAGCCCGTACAGAGCCACCCACCCATCATCGC
GGCCACCCCACAGCCTGTGAAGACAAAGAAGGGAGTGAAGAGGAAAGCAGACACCACCACCCCCACCACC
ATTGACCCCATTCACGAGCCACCCTCGCTGCCCCCGGAGCCCAAGACCACCAAGCTGGGCCAGCGGCGGG
AGAGCAGCCGGCCTGTGAAACCTCCAAAGAAGGACGTGCCCGACTCTCAGCAGCACCCAGCACCAGAGAA
GAGCAGCAAGGTCTCGGAGCAGCTCAAGTGCTGCAGCGGCATCCTCAAGGAGATGTTTGCCAAGAAGCAC
GCCGCCTACGCCTGGCCCTTCTACAAGCCTGTGGACGTGGAGGCACTGGGCCTACACGACTACTGTGACA
TCATCAAGCACCCCATGGACATGAGCACAATCAAGTCTAAACTGGAGGCCCGTGAGTACCGTGATGCTCA
GGAGTTTGGTGCTGACGTCCGATTGATGTTCTCCAACTGCTATAAGTACAACCCTCCTGACCATGAGGTG
GTGGCCATGGCCCGCAAGCTCCAGGATGTGTTCGAAATGCGCTTTGCCAAGATGCCGGACGAGCCTGAGG
AGCCAGTGGTGGCCGTGTCCTCCCCGGCAGTGCCCCCTCCCACCAAGGTTGTGGCCCCGCCCTCATCCAG
CGACAGCAGCAGCGATAGCTCCTCGGACAGTGACAGTTCGACTGATGACTCTGAGGAGGAGCGAGCCCAG
CGGCTGGCTGAGCTCCAGGAGCAGCTCAAAGCCGTGCACGAGCAGCTTGCAGCCCTCTCTCAGCCCCAGC
AGAACAAACCAAAGAAAAAGGAGAAAGACAAGAAGGAAAAGAAAAAAGAAAAGCACAAAAGGAAAGAGGA
AGTGGAAGAGAATAAAAAAAGCAAAGCCAAGGAACCTCCTCCTAAAAAGACGAAGAAAAATAATAGCAGC
AACAGCAATGTGAGCAAGAAGGAGCCAGCGCCCATGAAGAGCAAGCCCCCTCCCACGTATGAG
[249 nt withheld, positions 1804-2052]
GAGAAAGTTGATGTGATTGCCGGCTCCTCCAAGATGAAGGGCTTCTCGTCCTCAGAGTCGGAGAGCTCCA
GTGAGTCCAGCTCCTCTGACAGCGAAGACTCCGAAACAGAGATGGCTCCGAAGTCAAAAAAGAAGGGGCA
CCCCGGGAGGGAGCAGAAGAAGCACCATCATCACCACCATCAGCAGATGCAGCAGGCCCCGGCTCCTGTG
CCCCAGCAGCCGCCCCCGCCTCCCCAGCAGCCCCCACCGCCTCCACCTCCGCAGCAGCAACAGCAGCCGC
CACCCCCGCCTCCCCCACCCTCCATGCCGCAGCAGGCAGCCCCGGCGATGAAGTCCTCGCCCCCACCCTT
CATTGCCACCCAGGTGCCCGTCCTGGAGCCCCAGCTCCCAGGCAGCGTCTTTGACCCCATCGGCCACTTC
ACCCAGCCCATCCTGCACCTGCCGCAGCCTGAGCTGCCCCCTCACCTGCCCCAGCCGCCTGAGCACAGCA
CTCCACCCCATCTCAACCAGCACGCAGTGGTCTCTCCTCCAGCTTTGCACAACGCACTACCCCAGCAGCC
ATCACGGCCCAGCAACCGAGCCGCTGCCCTGCCTCCCAAGCCCGCCCGGCCCCCAGCCGTGTCACCAGCC
TTGACCCAAACACCCCTGCTCCCACAGCCCCCCATGGCCCAACCCCCCCAAGTGCTGCTGGAGGATGAAG
AGCCACCTGCCCCACCCCTCACCTCCATGCAGATGCAGCTGTACCTGCAGCAGCTGCAGAAGGTGCAGCC
CCCTACGCCGCTACTCCCTTCCGTGAAGGTGCAGTCCCAGCCCCCACCCCCCCTGCCGCCCCCACCCCAC
CCCTCTGTGCAGCAGCAGCTGCAGCAGCAGCCGCCACCACCCCCACCACCCCAGCCCCAGCCTCCACCCC
AGCAGCAGCATCAGCCCCCTCCACGGCCCGTGCACTTGCAGCCCATGCAGTTTTCCACCCACATCCAACA
GCCCCCGCCACCCCAGGGCCAGCAGCCCCCCCATCCGCCCCCAGGCCAGCAGCCACCCCCGCCGCAGCCT
GCCAAGCCTCAGCAAGTCATCCAGCACCACCATTCACCCCGGCACCACAAGTCGGACCCCTACTCAACCG
GTCACCTCCGCGAAGCCCCCTCCCCGCTTATGATACATTCCCCCCAGATGTCACAGTTCCAGAGCCTGAC
CCACCAGTCTCCACCCCAGCAAAACGTCCAGCCTAAGAAACAGGAGCTGCGTGCTGCCTCCGTGGTCCAG
CCCCAGCCCCTCGTGGTGGTGAAGGAGGAGAAGATCCACTCACCCATCATCCGCAGCGAGCCCTTCAGCC
CCTCGCTGCGGCCGGAGCCCCCCAAGCACCCGGAGAGCATCAAGGCCCCCGTCCACCTGCCCCAGCGGCC
GGAAATGAAGCCTGTGGATGTCGGGAGGCCTGTGATCCGGCCCCCAGAGCAGAACGCACCGCCACCAGGG
GCCCCTGACAAGGACAAACAGAAACAGGAGCCGAAGACTCCAGTTGCGCCCAAAAAGGACCTGAAAATCA
AGAACATGGGCTCCTGGGCCAGCCTAGTGCAGAAGCATCCGACCACCCCCTCCTCCACAGCCAAGTCATC
CAGCGACAGCTTCGAGCAGTTCCGCCGCGCCGCTCGGGAGAAAGAGGAGCGTGAGAAGGCCCTGAAGGCT
CAGGCCGAGCACGCTGAGAAGGAGAAGGAGCGGCTGCGGCAGGAGCGCATGAGGAGCCGAGAGGACGAGG
ATGCGCTGGAGCAGGCCCGGCGGGCCCATGAGGAGGCACGTCGGCGCCAGGAGCAGCAGCAGCAGCAGCG
CCAGGAGCAACAGCAGCAGCAGCAACAGCAAGCAGCTGCGGTGGCTGCCGCCGCCACCCCACAGGCCCAG
AGCTCCCAGCCCCAGTCCATGCTGGACCAGCAGAGGGAGTTGGCCCGGAAGCGGGAGCAGGAGCGAAGAC
GCCGGGAAGCCATGGCAGCTACCATTGACATGAATTTCCAGAGTGATCTATTGTCAATATTTGAAGAAAA
TCTTTTCTGATGAAAGCTTGTCGAGAAGTACTAGAGGATCATAATCAGCCATACCACATTTGTAGAGGTT
TTACTTGCTTTAAAAAACCTCCCACACCTCCCCCTGAACCTGAAACATAAAATGAATGCAATTGTTGTTG
TTAACTTGTTTATTGCAGCTTATAATGGTTACAAATAAAGCAATAGCATCACAAATTTCACAAATAAAGC
ATTTTTTTCACTGCATTCTAGTTGTGGTTTGTCCAAACTCATCAATGTATCTTATCATGTCTGGATCTGA
TCACTGATATCGCCTAGGAGATCCGAACCAGATAAGTGAAATCTAGTTCCAAACTATTTTGTCATTTTTA
ATTTTCGTATTAGCTTACGACGCTACACCCAGTTCCCATCTATTTTGTCACTCTTCCCTAAATAATCCTT
AAAAACTCCATTTCCACCCCTCCCAGTTCCCAACTATTTTGTCCGCCCACAGCGGGGCATTTTTCTTCCT
GTTATGTTTTTAATCAAACATCCTGCCAACTCCATGTGACAAACCGTCATCTTCGGCTACTTTTTCTCTG
TCACAGAATGAAAATTTTTCTGTCATCTCTTCGTTATTAATGTTTGTAATTGACTGAATATCAACGCTTA
TTTGCAGCCTGAATGGCGAATGGG
[124 nt withheld, positions 4737-4860]
C
[91 nt withheld, positions 4862-4952]
A
[49 nt withheld, positions 4954-5002]
CCTTTGACGTTGGAGTCCACGTTCTT
[37 nt withheld, positions 5029-5065]
ACCCTATCTCGGTCTATTCTTTTGATTTATAAGGGATTTTGCCGATTTCGGCCTATTGGTTAAAAAATGA
GCTGATTTAACAAAAATTTAACGCGAATTTTAACAAAATATTAACGCTTACAATTTAGGTGGCACTTTTC
GGGGAAATGTGCGCGGAACCCCTATTTGTTTATTTTTCTAAATACATTCAAATATGTATCCGCTCATGAG
ACAATAACCCTGATAAATGCTTCAATAATATTGAAAAAGGAAGAGTATGAGTATTCAACATTTCCGTGTC
GCCCTTATTCCCTTTTTTGCGGCATTTTGCCTTCCTGTTTTTGCTCACCCAGAAACGCTGGTGAAAGTAA
AAGATGCTGAAGATCAGTTGGGTGCACGAGTGGGTTACATCGAACTGGATCTCAACAGCGGTAAGATCCT
TGAGAGTTTTCGCCCCGAAGAACGTTTTCCAATGATGAGCACTTTTAAAGTTCTGCTATGTGGCGCGGTA
TTATCCCGTATTGACGCCGGGCAAGAGCAACTCGGTCGCCGCATACACTATTCTCAGAATGACTTGGTTG
AGTACTCACCAGTCACAGAAAAGCATCTTACGGATGGCATGACAGTAAGAGAATTATGCAGTGCTGCCAT
AACCATGAGTGATAACACTGCGGCCAACTTACTTCTGACAACGATCGGAGGACCGAAGGAGCTAACCGCT
TTTTTGCACAACATGGGGGATCATGTAACTCGCCTTGATCGTTGGGAACCGGAGCTGAATGAAGCCATAC
CAAACGACGAGCGTGACACCACGATGCCTGTAGCAATGGCAACAACGTTGCGCAAACTATTAACTGGCGA
ACTACTTACTCTAGCTTCCCGGCAACAATTAATAGACTGGATGGAGGCGGATAAAGTTGCAGGACCACTT
CTGCGCTCGGCCCTTCCGGCTGGCTGGTTTATTGCTGATAAATCTGGAGCCGGTGAGCGTGGGTCTCGCG
GTATCATTGCAGCACTGGGGCCAGATGGTAAGCCCTCCCGTATCGTAGTTATCTACACGACGGGGAGTCA
GGCAACTATGGATGAACGAAATAGACAGATCGCTGAGATAGGTGCCTCACTGATTAAGCATTGGTAACTG
TCAGACCAAGTTTACTCATATATACTTTAGATTGATTTAAAACTTCATTTTTAATTTAAAAGGATCTAGG
TGAAGATCCTTTTTGATAATCTCATGACCAAAATCCCTTAACGTGAGTTTTCGTTCCACTGAGCGTCAGA
CCCCGTAGAAAAGATCAAAGGATCTTCTTGAGATCCTTTTTTTCTGCGCGTAATCTGCTGCTTGCAAACA
AAAAAACCACCGCTACCAGCGGTGGTTTGTTTGCCGGATCAAGAGCTACCAACTCTTTTTCCGAAGGTAA
CTGGCTTCAGCAGAGCGCAGATACCAAATACTGTTCTTCTAGTGTAGCCGTAGTTAGGCCACCACTTCAA
GAACTCTGTAGCACCGCCTACATACCTCGCTCTGCTAATCCTGTTACCAGTGGCTGCTGCCAGTGGCGAT
AAGTCGTGTCTTACCGGGTTGGACTCAAGACGATAGTTACCGGATAAGGCGCAGCGGTCGGGCTGAACGG
GGGGTTCGTGCACACAGCCCAGCTTGGAGCGAACGACCTACACCGAACTGAGATACCTACAGCGTGAGCT
ATGAGAAAGCGCCACGCTTCCCGAAGGGAGAAAGGCGGACAGGTATCCGGTAAGCGGCAGGGTCGGAACA
GGAGAGCGCACGAGGGAGCTTCCAGGGGGAAACGCCTGGTATCTTTATAGTCCTGTCGGGTTTCGCCACC
TCTGACTTGAGCGTCGATTTTTGTGATGCTCGTCAGGGGGGCGGAGCCTATGGAAAAACGCCAGCAACGC
GGCCTTTTTACGGTTCCTGGCCTTTTGCTGGCCTTTTGCTCACATGTTCTTTCCTGCGTTATCCCCTGAT
TCTGTGGATAACCGTATTACCGCCTTTGAGTGAGCTGATACCGCTCGCCGCAGCCGAACGACCGAGCGCA
GCGAGTCAGTGAGCGAGGAAGCGGAAGAGCGCCTGATGCGGTATTTTCTCCTTACGCATCTGTGCGGTAT
TTCACACCGCATAGACCAGCCGCGTAACCTGGCAAAATCGGTTACGGTTGAGTAATAAATGGATGCCCTG
CGTAAGCGGGTGTGGGCGGACAATAAAGTCTTAAACTGAACAAAATAGATCTAAACTATGACAATAAAGT
CTTAAACTAGACAGAATAGTTGTAAACTGAAATCAGTCCAGTTATGCTGTGAAAAAGCATACTGGACTTT
TGTTATGGCTAAAGCAAACTCTTCATTTTCTGAAGTGCAAATTGCCCGTCGTATTAAAGAGGGGCGTGGC
CAAGGGCATGGTAAAGACTATATTCGCGGCGTTGTGACAATTTACCGAACAACTCCGCGGCCGGGAAGCC
GATCTCGGCTTGAACGAATTGTTAGGTGGCGGTACTTGGGTCGATATCAAAGTGCATCACTTCTTCCCGT
ATGCCCAACTTTGTATAGAGAGCCACTGCGGGATCGTCACCGTAATCTGCTTGCACGTAGATCACATAAG
CACCAAGCGCGTTGGCCTCATGCTTGAGGAGATTGATGAGCGCGGTGGCAATGCCCTGCCTCCGGTGCTC
GCCGGAGACTGCGAGATCATAGATATAGATCTCACTACGCGGCTGCTCAAACTTGGGCAGAACGTAAGCC
GCGAGAGCGCCAACAACCGCTTCTTGGTCGAAGGCAGCAAGCGCGATGAATGTCTTACTACGGAGCAAGT
TCCCGAGGTAATCGGAGTCCGGCTGATGTTGGGAGTAGGTGGCTACGTCTCCGAACTCACGACCGAAAAG
ATCAAGAGCAGCCCGCATGGATTTGACTTGGTCAGGGCCGAGCCTACATGTGCGAATGATGCCCATACTT
GAGCCACCTAACTTTGTTTTAGGGCGACTGCCCTGCTGCGTAACATCGTTGCTGCTGCGTAACATCGTTG
CTGCTCCATAACATCAAACATCGACCCACGGCGTAACGCGCTTGCTGCTTGGATGCCCGAGGCATAGACT
GTACAAAAAAACAGTCATAACAAGCCATGAAAACCGCCACTGCGCCGTTACCACCGCTGCGTTCGGTCAA
GGTTCTGGACCAGTTGCGTGAGCGCATACGCTACTTGCATTACAGTTTACGAACCGAACAGGCTTATGTC
AACTGGGTTCGTGCCTTCATCCGTTTCCACGGTGTGCGTCACCCGGCAACCTTGGGCAGCAGCGAAGTCG
AGGCATTTCTGTCCTGGCTGGCGAACGAGCGCAAGGTTTCGGTCTCCACGCATCGTCAGGCATTGGCGGC
CTTGCTGTTCTTCTACGGCAAGGTGCTGTGCACGGATCTGCCCTGGCTTCAGGAGATCGGAAGACCTCGG
CCGTCGCGGCGCTTGCCGGTGGTGCTGACCCCGGATGAAGTGGTTCGCATCCTCGGTTTTCTGGAAGGCG
AGCATCGTTTGTTCGCCCAGGACTCTAGCTATAGTTCTAGTGGTTGGCTACGTATACTCCGGAATATTAA
TAGATCATGGAGATAATTAAAATGATAACCATCTCGCAAATAAATAAGTATTTTACTGTTTTCGTAACAG
TTTTGTAATAAAAAAACCTATAAATATTCCGGATTATTCATACCGTCCCACCATCGGGCGCGGATCTCGG
TCCGAACTCCTAAAAAACCGCCACCATGTCGTACTACCATCACCATCACCATCACGATTACGATATCCCA
ACGACCGAAAACCTGTATTTTCAGGGCGCCATG
