>Addgene plasmid #157792 | pAV5B+longBRD4 | depositor partial sequence | sequence record 304608 | insert sequence including restrictions sites
GGATCCTCTGCGGAGAGCGGCCCTGGGACGAGATTGAGAAATCTGCCAGTAATGGGGGATGGACTAGAAA
CTTCCCAAATGTCTACAACACAGGCCCAGGCCCAACCCCAGCCAGCCAACGCAGCCAGCACCAACCCCCC
GCCCCCAGAGACCTCCAACCCTAACAAGCCCAAGAGGCAG
[300 nt withheld, positions 181-480]
AAAATAAATGAGCTACCCACAGAAGAAACCGAGATCATGATAGTCCAGGCAAAAGGAAGAGGACGTGGGA
GGAAAGAAACAGGGACAGCAAAACCTGGCGTTTCCACGGTACCAAACACAACTCAAGCATCGACTCCTCC
GCAGACCCAGACCCCTCAGCCGAATCCTCCTCCTGTGCAGGCCACGCCTCACCCCTTCCCTGCCGTCACC
CCGGACCTCATCGTCCAGACCCCTGTCATGACAGTGGTGCCTCCCCAGCCACTGCAGACGCCCCCGCCAG
TGCCCCCCCAGCCACAACCCCCACCCGCTCCAGCTCCCCAGCCCGTACAGAGCCACCCACCCATCATCGC
GGCCACCCCACAGCCTGTGAAGACAAAGAAGGGAGTGAAGAGGAAAGCAGACACCACCACCCCCACCACC
ATTGACCCCATTCACGAGCCACCCTCGCTGCCCCCGGAGCCCAAGACCACCAAGCTGGGCCAGCGGCGGG
AGAGCAGCCGGCCTGTGAAACCTCCAAAGAAGGACGTGCCCGACTCTCAGCAGCACCCAGCACCAGAGAA
GAGCAGCAAGGTCTCGGAGCAGCTCAAGTGCTGCAGCGGCATCCTCAAGGAGATGTTTGCCAAGAAGCAC
GCCGCCTACGCCTGGCCCTTCTACAAGCCTGTGGACGTGGAGGCACTGGGCCTACACGACTACTGTGACA
TCATCAAGCACCCCATGGACATGAGCACAATCAAGTCTAAACTGGAGGCCCGTGAGTACCGTGATGCTCA
GGAGTTTGGTGCTGACGTCCGATTGATGTTCTCCAACTGCTATAAGTACAACCCTCCTGACCATGAGGTG
GTGGCCATGGCCCGCAAGCTCCAGGATGTGTTCGAAATGCGCTTTGCCAAGATGCCGGACGAGCCTGAGG
AGCCAGTGGTGGCCGTGTCCTCCCCGGCAGTGCCCCCTCCCACCAAGGTTGTGGCCCCGCCCTCATCCAG
CGACAGCAGCAGCGATAGCTCCTCGGACAGTGACAGTTCGACTGATGACTCTGAGGAGGAGCGAGCCCAG
CGGCTGGCTGAGCTCCAGGAGCAGCTCAAAGCCGTGCACGAGCAGCTTGCAGCCCTCTCTCAGCCCCAGC
AGAACAAACCAAAGAAAAAGGAGAAAGACAAGAAGGAAAAGAAAAAAGAAAAGCACAAAAGGAAAGAGGA
AGTGGAAGAGAATAAAAAAAGCAAAGCCAAGGAACCTCCTCCTAAAAAGACGAAGAAAAATAATAGCAGC
AACAGCAATGTGAGCAAGAAGGAGCCAGCGCCCATGAAGAGCAAGCCCCCTCCCACGTATGAG
[249 nt withheld, positions 1804-2052]
GAGAAAGTTGATGTGATTGCCGGCTCCTCCAAGATGAAGGGCTTCTCGTCCTCAGAGTCGGAGAGCTCCA
GTGAGTCCAGCTCCTCTGACAGCGAAGACTCCGAAACAGAGATGGCTCCGAAGTCAAAAAAGAAGGGGCA
CCCCGGGAGGGAGCAGAAGAAGCACCATCATCACCACCATCAGCAGATGCAGCAGGCCCCGGCTCCTGTG
CCCCAGCAGCCGCCCCCGCCTCCCCAGCAGCCCCCACCGCCTCCACCTCCGCAGCAGCAACAGCAGCCGC
CACCCCCGCCTCCCCCACCCTCCATGCCGCAGCAGGCAGCCCCGGCGATGAAGTCCTCGCCCCCACCCTT
CATTGCCACCCAGGTGCCCGTCCTGGAGCCCCAGCTCCCAGGCAGCGTCTTTGACCCCATCGGCCACTTC
ACCCAGCCCATCCTGCACCTGCCGCAGCCTGAGCTGCCCCCTCACCTGCCCCAGCCGCCTGAGCACAGCA
CTCCACCCCATCTCAACCAGCACGCAGTGGTCTCTCCTCCAGCTTTGCACAACGCACTACCCCAGCAGCC
ATCACGGCCCAGCAACCGAGCCGCTGCCCTGCCTCCCAAGCCCGCCCGGCCCCCAGCCGTGTCACCAGCC
TTGACCCAAACACCCCTGCTCCCACAGCCCCCCATGGCCCAACCCCCCCAAGTGCTGCTGGAGGATGAAG
AGCCACCTGCCCCACCCCTCACCTCCATGCAGATGCAGCTGTACCTGCAGCAGCTGCAGAAGGTGCAGCC
CCCTACGCCGCTACTCCCTTCCGTGAAGGTGCAGTCCCAGCCCCCACCCCCCCTGCCGCCCCCACCCCAC
CCCTCTGTGCAGCAGCAGCTGCAGCAGCAGCCGCCACCACCCCCACCACCCCAGCCCCAGCCTCCACCCC
AGCAGCAGCATCAGCCCCCTCCACGGCCCGTGCACTTGCAGCCCATGCAGTTTTCCACCCACATCCAACA
GCCCCCGCCACCCCAGGGCCAGCAGCCCCCCCATCCGCCCCCAGGCCAGCAGCCACCCCCGCCGCAGCCT
GCCAAGCCTCAGCAAGTCATCCAGCACCACCATTCACCCCGGCACCACAAGTCGGACCCCTACTCAACCG
GTCACCTCCGCGAAGCCCCCTCCCCGCTTATGATACATTCCCCCCAGATGTCACAGTTCCAGAGCCTGAC
CCACCAGTCTCCACCCCAGCAAAACGTCCAGCCTAAGAAACAGGAGCTGCGTGCTGCCTCCGTGGTCCAG
CCCCAGCCCCTCGTGGTGGTGAAGGAGGAGAAGATCCACTCACCCATCATCCGCAGCGAGCCCTTCAGCC
CCTCGCTGCGGCCGGAGCCCCCCAAGCACCCGGAGAGCATCAAGGCCCCCGTCCACCTGCCCCAGCGGCC
GGAAATGAAGCCTGTGGATGTCGGGAGGCCTGTGATCCGGCCCCCAGAGCAGAACGCACCGCCACCAGGG
GCCCCTGACAAGGACAAACAGAAACAGGAGCCGAAGACTCCAGTTGCGCCCAAAAAGGACCTGAAAATCA
AGAACATGGGCTCCTGGGCCAGCCTAGTGCAGAAGCATCCGACCACCCCCTCCTCCACAGCCAAGTCATC
CAGCGACAGCTTCGAGCAGTTCCGCCGCGCCGCTCGGGAGAAAGAGGAGCGTGAGAAGGCCCTGAAGGCT
CAGGCCGAGCACGCTGAGAAGGAGAAGGAGCGGCTGCGGCAGGAGCGCATGAGGAGCCGAGAGGACGAGG
ATGCGCTGGAGCAGGCCCGGCGGGCCCATGAGGAGGCACGTCGGCGCCAGGAGCAGCAGCAGCAGCAGCG
CCAGGAGCAACAGCAGCAGCAGCAACAGCAAGCAGCTGCGGTGGCTGCCGCCGCCACCCCACAGGCCCAG
AGCTCCCAGCCCCAGTCCATGCTGGACCAGCAGAGGGAGTTGGCCCGGAAGCGGGAGCAGGAGCGAAGAC
GCCGGGAAGCCATGGCAGCTACCATTGACATGAATTTCCAGAGTGATCTATTGTCAATATTTGAAGAAAA
TCTTTTCTGATGAAAGCTT
